Addgene plasmid #68877: pAAV-MCS-shCHD5 #2
Purpose: CHD5 shRNA expressed from Adeno-associated viral (AAV) vector
Depositing lab: Adrian Bracken. Depositing organization: Trinity College Dublin. Publication: CHD5 is required for neurogenesis and has a dual role in facilitating gene expression and polycomb gene repression. Egan CM, Nyman U, Skotte J, Streubel G, Turner S, O'Connell DJ, Rraklli V, Dolan MJ, Chadderton N, Hansen K, Farrar GJ, Helin K, Holmberg J, Bracken AP. Dev Cell. 2013 Aug 12;26(3):223-36. doi: 10.1016/j.devcel.2013.07.008. PubMed 23948251.
Backbone
  Vector backbone: pAAV-MCS-CMV-eGFP
  Backbone manufacturer: Stratagene
  Vector type: Mammalian Expression, AAV, RNAi
Growth in bacteria
  Bacterial resistance: Ampicillin, 100 μg/mL
  Growth temperature: 37°C
  Growth strain: NEB Stable
  Copy number: Unknown
Gene/Insert
  Gene/Insert name: CHD5
  gRNA/shRNA sequence: CGCAAGCAGGTCAACTACAAT
  Species: M. musculus (mouse)
  Promoter: H1
  Cloning method: Restriction Enzyme; 5′ cloning site EcoRI (not destroyed); 3′ cloning site HindIII (not destroyed)
  Sequencing primers: 5′ unknown
Terms and licenses: Academic/Nonprofit Terms; Industry Terms: Not Available to Industry
How to cite: pAAV-MCS-shCHD5 #2 was a gift from Adrian Bracken (Addgene plasmid # 68877 ; http://n2t.net/addgene:68877 ; RRID:Addgene_68877)
