[The description below was written by a language model from this plasmid's Addgene catalogue record.]
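Description:
pAAV-MCS-shCHD5 #2 is an adeno-associated virus (AAV) transfer plasmid for RNA interference against mouse CHD5, a chromodomain helicase DNA-binding chromatin remodeller. It is built on a pAAV-MCS-CMV-eGFP backbone derived from the Stratagene pAAV-MCS vector and is classed as a mammalian expression, AAV and RNAi vector. It is propagated in bacteria under ampicillin selection. The record names a recombination-deficient growth strain, a common choice for AAV plasmids because their inverted terminal repeats tend to rearrange. The copy number is listed as unknown, and no feature table is provided, so the origin of replication and the exact layout of elements cannot be confirmed from the record.

The payload is a short hairpin RNA cassette targeting mouse Chd5, cloned between EcoRI and HindIII sites that both remain intact, and driven by the H1 promoter. H1 is an RNA polymerase III promoter widely used for shRNAs because it produces short transcripts with defined ends, which the cell's RNAi machinery processes into siRNAs that knock down the target mRNA. The "#2" in the name suggests it is one of several independent hairpins against the same gene. The backbone name implies a separate CMV-driven eGFP reporter that would mark transfected or transduced cells, although the record does not explicitly list this cassette. As an AAV vector, the plasmid would have ITRs flanking the cassette, allowing packaging into recombinant AAV particles when helper and rep/cap functions are supplied. The associated publication concerns the role of CHD5 in neurogenesis and gene regulation, consistent with use for CHD5 depletion in mouse neural cells or tissue.
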