>Addgene plasmid #68877 | pAAV-MCS-shCHD5 #2 | addgene partial sequence | sequence record 122339 | CMV-F 5'-CGCAAATGGGCGGTAGGCGTG-3'
TAGCAGAGCTGGTTTAGTGAACCGTCAGATCCGCTAGCGGATCCACCGGTCGCCACCATGGTGAGCAAGG
GCGAGGAGCTGTTCACCGGGGTGGTGCCCATCCTGGTCGAGCTGGACGGCGACGTAAACGGCCACAAGTT
CAGCGTGTCCGGCGAGGGCGAGGGCGATGCCACCTACGGCAAGCTGACCCTGAAGTTCATCTGCACCACC
GGCAAGCTGCCCGTGCCCTGGCCCACCCTCGTGACCACCCTGACCTACGGCGTGCAGTGCTTCAGCCGCT
ACCCCGACCACATGAAGCAGCACGACTTCTTCAAGTCCGCCATGCCCGAAGGCTACGTCCAGGAGCGCAC
CATCTTCTTCAAGGACGACGGCAACTACAAGACCCGCGCCGAGGTGAAGTTCGAGGGCGACACCCTGGTG
AACCGCATCGAGCTGAAGGGCATCGACTTCAAGGAGGACGGCAACATCCTGGGGCACAAGCTGGAGTACA
ACTACAACAGCCACAACGTCTATATCATGGCCGACAAGCAGAAGAACGGCATCAAGGTGAACTTCAAGAT
CCGCCACAACATCGAGGACGGCAGCGTGCAGCTCGCCGACCACTACCAGCAGAACACCCCCATCGGCGAC
GGCCCCGTGCTGCTGCCCGACAACCACTACCTGAGCACCCAGTCCGCCCTGAGCAAAGACCCCAACGAGA
AGCGCGATCACATGGTCCTGCTGGAGTTCGTGACCGCCGCCGGGATCACTCTCGGCATGGACGAGCTGTA
CAAGTAAAGCGGCCGCGACTCTAGATCATAATCAGCCATACCACATTTGTAGAGGTTTTACTTGCTTTAA
AAAACCTCCCACACCTCCCCCTGAACCTGAAACATAAAATGAATGCAATTGTTGTTGTTAACTTGTTTAT
TGCAGCTTATAATGGTTACAAATAAGCATTAGCATCACAAATTTCACAAATAAAGCATTTTTTTCACTGC
ATTCTAGTTGTGGTTTGTCCAACTCATCATGTATCTTTAAGGCCGCAGGAACCCTTAGTGATGGAGTGGC
AT
