>Addgene plasmid #68877 | pAAV-MCS-shCHD5 #2 | addgene partial sequence | sequence record 123578 | EGFP-C 5'-CATGGTCCTGCTGGAGTTCGTG-3'
ACGAGCTGTACAAGTAAAGCGGCCGCGACTCTAGATCATAATCAGCCATACCACATTTGTAGAGGTTTTA
CTTGCTTTAAAAAACCTCCCACACCTCCCCCTGAACCTGAAACATAAAATGAATGCAATTGTTGTTGTTA
ACTTGTTTATTGCAGCTTATAATGGTTACAAATAAAGCAATAGCATCACAAATTTCACAAATAAAGCATT
TTTTTCACTGCATTCTAGTTGTGGTTTGTCCAAACTCATCAATGTATCTTAAGGCCGCAGGAACCCCTAG
TGATGGAGTTGGCCACTCCCTCTCTGCGCGCTCGCTCGCTCACTGAGGCCGGGCGACCAAAGGTCGCCCG
A
