>Addgene plasmid #68877 | pAAV-MCS-shCHD5 #2 | addgene partial sequence | sequence record 129958 | H1 5'-tcgctatgtgttctgggaaa-3'
TTTGGATTTGGGAATCTTATAAGTTCTGTATGAGACCACAGATCCCCGCGCAAGCAGGTCAACTACAATT
TCAAGAGAATTGTAGTTGACCTGCTTGCGTTTTTTCTAGAGGAAAAGCTTGAGCTCGAGATCGGCCGCAG
GAACCCCTAGTGATGGAGTTGGCCACTCCCTCTCTGCGCGCTCGCTCGCTCACTGAGGCCGGGCGACCAA
AGGTCGCCCGACGCCCGGGCGGCCTCAGTGAGCGAGCGAGCGCGCAGCTGCCTGCAGGACATGTGAGCAA
AAGGCCAGCAAAAGGCCAGGAACCGTAAAAAGGCCGCGTTGCTGGCGTTTTTCCATAGGCTCCGCCCCCC
TGACGAGCATCACAAAAATCGACGCTCAAGTCAGAGGTGGCGAAACCCGACAGGACTATAAAGATACCAG
GCGTTTCCCCCTGGAAGCTCCCTCGTGCGCTCTCCTGTTCCGACCCTGCCGCTTACCGGATACCTGTCCG
CCTTTCTCCCTTCGGGAAGCGTGGCGC
